>Addgene plasmid #34464 | KHBD00341 | depositor partial sequence | sequence record 41031 | KHBD00341 sequence 2877 bps
ATGAGAAAGCGAAGCTCACGTTGTAACTCTGACACTTTCAAGGAGGAGCAGATGGACCACAACGGTGACG
ACATCAGCCTGCTGCAGCGGCCGCTGCGCACCGCCCACACGGGATTCGAGGAGGCCCGTCGGGCCTATGA
GGATGGCACCAGCGAGGTGCGCCAGCTGCTCAGTCTGGAGTGCAGCCTGATCTACGAGTGCAAGGTGTGC
CGCAACATGTTTCGCAGCCTGGCCAATTTCATCAGCCACAAACGCGTCTTTTGCTGCGTCAGCGCTCGTT
CGGCAAATGGCAGCGGATACACAGATCAGAATTCCACTATGACCATACAAACGGGTGGTGGTCCGTCCCC
GCAGGACATTGAACATATGCTACGCAGCAGAAGCACGGGATGCTCGCCTGTTCCCCGCGACGTGCGTCCC
TTACGAGGAGGAGGTGGCGGCGGCATAAGGGACCTGAGTGGTGTTATAGAGCGTCTGCGACGGGAAAAGG
CTACATCACAGGCCAAGTGCAGCTCGCCCACTGTTCTGCAGCTGGAGTCTGTGCCCAACTCTAGCCAGGC
TGTTTATCAGACCATCAAAGTGGACCACGACGACAGCATAAGGACAGAACTGGACGAGGTGCATCGCATG
CTTAATCCATCTGAAACCATTGTGGGACCCGACGGCAAGGCCTTGGCAACCGTTAAGCTGGAAAACAATG
CAGGCAGCGACTCCGGCGAGCAGTCCATCAGCGACGAAACGGAGCCGAGTATTTTCTGCGAGATCTGCAA
TCTGACGTTTCAGACGCACAAAACGCTTGAGGTGCACATTCAGAAGCATCACTCATCATCGGCGTTTGTG
TTTCAGTGCCCAGCCTGTTCGCTGACCTTTCTGCAGGCCGCTGCTGTTATTCGTCATTTGTCGAAGGATC
ACAAGAAGCCAACTCGACGTATTCGAATGATGCGGAACACTATCCTCAAGCGACGCATTCAGCAAGGAGA
TGTGCAGCCGAAGGGCCCCTGCCGGGAGTTGAAGCGCCTACAGCTCTCCGACGACGTGGTGGGCTATGTC
CCTGAGCCACTAGATGCCAGCGGTGAGCACCGTAAGATCATGTCTTTGTGTATCTATTGCGAAAAATCAT
TCGAGCGTCGCGCTGCCTTGTCAACACACCTGCTTAATTGTCGGGCGAAGCAGGAGGCGCTGGCTAAGCC
TGCTCCTTCTGTCAAAAAACTGAAGATGAAGAGCAATGATTCCAGTGTGGATGCAGCTGATGAGGATCCA
ACGACGTCCATAGACCTGCCGAAAAAAAAACCGATCAAAACCGAGGAAATTACTCTGAATGAGATGTTTG
CCGATCTACCAGAGCCGAACGACTCATTTGCACCTGGTCTGCACACAGTGTCATTGGACCAGCTTAACTT
AGGCAATGTAAGTGACTCTGCTAGTGACGAAGCCTCTAACACCGACGACGAGCACGAGCTAACACCAGGG
GCCGGACCTGAATCCAATGCCGATGCAGAAGATGTCAAGGGTAAGGCCAAGAAGAAACGTAACGTCCCAG
TTGAGAAGCAGCTGCGATGTCGCTGTAAGATCTGTCACAAGCAGTTCAATGCCCTCGGGAACCTACGTCG
TCACATATCCATGTTTCATTACCGCGCACGCCGTTTTGGCTGTAACCTGTGTGAATATCGCGCATTTAGG
CGCTACGATATTGTAAATCATTTGGGATTTACTCATAAGATAGAAGGAGACCGAGACCAGCTGACGGAGC
AATATGTGTCCACCCACGAGTGCGAGTACTCTCGAGACGATGTCGACGGAGATATAATTTTGCTGGATAA
GGAGGAGGAGCTTACAGTGATGGAGAAGGATGCTAAACCCCCTATCAAAACCTACGAAAGACGCTTGAAG
CATCTCAAAACCCTAACAGAATCTGTAGGTGAAGTGCAACCCAAATCTCCAACAGCCGCGATAAAAGAAG
AACCCGGACAGGAGCCTCTGGAGGGTACTCCCACGCCCAGCAAAAAGCGTCGCAAGTCTCGTACCCAAAT
CTCACCCGAATCTGGAGAACATTCCCAGGAGAAGCGTCCCATCCGTAAGCGAGTTAAAGCGGTTAACAAG
GACTTCGTCTACGACTTGGTCAGTTTCAAACCGGATGGATCATGCCAGCAACCTCCGGGTGCGCAAGCCG
TAGAATCCATGCGGGCCAAACTGCGTCGTCCCGCGCCGGTGGGCAACGATGAAAGTAAGGCCAAACAGTA
CGAAGCATACATTACGGAAGAGAAAAAGCATCTTGTGTTCGGCATCACACGGCGCATAATGCTGGAACTG
GTGAGCCAGGGTCTGGCGGTGTCTGCTACTCTGCCAGAATTGCCCTCAGAGCGACCGCAGATACGACCGC
GTCTTATCTCGCACTCGCGCAGCGAAAGCGGATCGCAGCAAAAGCAAAATATTGTAGAAACTACAGTGGA
TCCTGCTCCGGAAACCGAGAGTTTCATCGAGAAGATTGCGAAGCGAACGGCAGCTGCTGGCAAGGATAAC
GCTGTCATCAGCAACCTGTGGAACAAGGTCAACACTGCGATTGCCCAGCAGGAGAAGCAGCAGAAGAAGG
AACAGGAGCCGCTTCAAGAGGCTCAGCCAGAGGAAAAGTCGGAAACAGAAAAATCAAAGAGCCCTCTGCA
AGCGCCATCGCCACCGTCACCGCCCAGCATATGCGAAGCCACCGTTCCCGAAACGCTGGCGACCACTGGT
ATGGATTGCCTGCGAGGAAAGGGCAGTCAAGCGGGAGCTTCGACAGTGTTTCCGTCCCTGCCCAAGCCGC
CATCCGTTTTGCAGGCGGCTGCCAATGGGACCATACAGTTCACTCTGGACAGTCTTCTACGAGCCGCTCT
GCAGAAC
