>Addgene plasmid #34464 | KHBD00341 | addgene partial sequence | sequence record 42541 | M13-Rev 5'-CAGGAAACAGCTATGACC-3'
TTATTTTGACTGATAGTGACCTGTTCGTTGCAACAAATTGATAAGCAATGCTTTCTTATAATGCCAACTT
TGTACAAGAAAGTTGGCAAGTTCTGCAGAGCGGCTCGTAGAAGACTGTCCAGAGTGAACTGTATGGTCCC
ATTGGCAGCCGCCTGCAAAACGGATGGCGGCTTGGGCAGGGACGGAAACACTGTCGAAGCTCCCGCTTGA
CTGCCCTTTCCTCGCAGGCAATCCATACCAGTGGTCGCCAGCGTTTCGGGAACGGTGGCTTCGCATATGC
TGGGCGGTGACGGTGGCGATGGCGCTTGCAGAGGGCTCTTTGATTTTTCTGTTTCCGACTTTTCCTCTGG
CTGAGCCTCTTGAAGCGGCTCCTGTTCCTTCTTCTGCTGCTTCTCCTGCTGGGCAATCGCAGTGTTGACC
TTGTTCCACAGGTTGCTGATGACAGCGTTATCCTTGCCAGCAGCTGCCGTTCGCTTCGCAATCTTCTCGA
TGAAACTCTCGGTTTCCGGAGCAGGATCCACTGTAGTTTCTACAATATTTTGCTTTTGCTGCGATCCGCT
TTCGCTGCGCGAGTGCGAGATAAGACGCGGTCGTATCTGCGGTCGCTCTGAGGGCAATTCTGGCAGAGTA
GCAGACACCGCCAGACCCTGGCTCACCAGTTCCAGCATTATGCGCCGTGTGATGCCGAACACAAGATGCT
TTTTCTCTTCCGTAATGTATGCTTCGTACTGTTTGGCCTTACTTTCATCGTTGCCCACCGGCGCGGGACG
ACGCAGTTTGGCCCGCATGGATTCTACGGCTTGCGCACCCGGAGGTTGCTGGCATGATCCATCCGGTTTG
AAACTGACCAAGTCGTAGACGAAGTCCTTG
