[The description below was written by a language model from this plasmid's Addgene catalogue record.]
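Description:
KHBD00341 is a Gateway entry-type clone built in the pDONR221 donor vector backbone, carrying the open reading frame of the Drosophila melanogaster gene CG10979 (FBgn0037379). The insert is recorded as 2877 bp in a backbone of about 2.5 kb once the donor cassette has been replaced. The plasmid is maintained in standard E. coli cloning strains as a high-copy plasmid under kanamycin selection. No feature table accompanies the record, so individual elements such as the origin of replication or the recombination sites flanking the insert are not listed. As a general property of pDONR221-derived clones, an ORF introduced by Gateway BP recombination ends up flanked by attL sites, and M13 forward and reverse primer sites on either side allow the insert to be sequenced.

The construct has no promoter intended to drive expression of the insert. It serves as a shuttle source from which the CG10979 coding sequence can be moved by LR recombination into Gateway destination vectors of choice. The depositor notes that ORFs in this collection were cloned open-ended, without a stop codon, which makes the clone compatible with C-terminal as well as N-terminal fusions, with translation terminating in the destination vector. The plasmid belongs to a clone collection associated with work on automated screening of protein–DNA interactions at Drosophila regulatory elements. This suggests its intended use is transfer into expression or interaction-screening vectors for such assays, although the record does not specify the particular destination vectors or the function of the CG10979 protein.
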