Addgene plasmid #34464: KHBD00341
Depositing lab: Bart Deplancke. Depositing organization: Swiss Federal Institute of Technology (EPFL). Publication: Automated protein-DNA interaction screening of Drosophila regulatory elements. Korneel Hens, Jean-Daniel Feuz, Alina Isakova, Antonina Lagovitina, Andreas Massouras, Julien Bryois, Patrick Callaerts, Susan E. Celniker, Bart Deplancke. Nat Methods. 2011 Oct 30;8(12):1065-70. 10.1038/nmeth.1763 PubMed 22037703.
Backbone
  Vector backbone: pDONR221
  Backbone manufacturer: Invitrogen
  Backbone size w/o insert (bp): 2536
  Vector type: Gateway Donor Vector
Growth in bacteria
  Bacterial resistance: Kanamycin, 50 μg/mL
  Growth temperature: 37°C
  Growth strain: DH5alpha
  Copy number: High Copy
Gene/Insert
  Gene/Insert name: CG10979 (alt names: FBgn0037379; CG10979)
  Species: D. melanogaster (fly)
  Insert size (bp): 2877
  Entrez Gene: CG10979 (a.k.a. Dmel_CG10979, Dmel\CG10979)
  Cloning method: Gateway Cloning
  Sequencing primers: 5′ M13F; 3′ M13R
Terms and licenses: Academic/Nonprofit Terms; Industry Terms: Not Available to Industry
Depositor comments: Please note that the ORFs in this collection were cloned open-ended (without a stop codon).
How to cite: KHBD00341 was a gift from Bart Deplancke (Addgene plasmid # 34464 ; http://n2t.net/addgene:34464 ; RRID:Addgene_34464)
